Addgene plasmid #134366: pcDNA3.1.D2-NP
Purpose: Nanoluc complementation assay. Expression of dopamine receptor D2 fused at C terminus with Natural peptide (NP) of NanoLuc. Addition of the signal sequence and Flag epitope at N terminus of D2.
Depositing lab: Julien Hanson. Depositing organization: Universite de Liege. Publication: A dynamic and screening-compatible nanoluciferase-based complementation assay enables profiling of individual GPCR-G protein interactions. Laschet C, Dupuis N, Hanson J. J Biol Chem. 2019 Mar 15;294(11):4079-4090. doi: 10.1074/jbc.RA118.006231. Epub 2018 Dec 28. PubMed 30593506.
Backbone
  Vector backbone: pcDNA3.1
  Backbone size w/o insert (bp): 5400
  Total vector size (bp): 6870
  Vector type: Mammalian Expression, Bacterial Expression
  Selectable markers: Neomycin (select with G418)
Growth in bacteria
  Bacterial resistance: Ampicillin, 100 μg/mL
  Growth temperature: 37°C
  Growth strain: DH5alpha
  Copy number: High Copy
Gene/Insert
  Gene/Insert name: D2-NP (alt name: DRD2-Natural peptide of NanoLuciferase)
  Species: H. sapiens (human)
  Insert size (bp): 1494
  GenBank ID: NM_016574.3
  Entrez Gene: DRD2 (a.k.a. D2DR, D2R)
  Promoter: T7
  Tag / fusion protein: signal sequence (N terminal on insert); Flag (N terminal on insert); natural peptide of nanoluciferase (C terminal on insert)
  Cloning method: Restriction Enzyme; 5′ cloning site BamHI (not destroyed); 3′ cloning site XbaI (not destroyed)
  Sequencing primers: 5′ TAATACGACTCACTATAGGG; 3′ TTCCCAATCCTCCCCCTTG
Terms and licenses: Academic/Nonprofit Terms; Industry Terms: Not Available to Industry
How to cite: pcDNA3.1.D2-NP was a gift from Julien Hanson (Addgene plasmid # 134366 ; http://n2t.net/addgene:134366 ; RRID:Addgene_134366)
