[The description below was written by a language model from this plasmid's Addgene catalogue record and pLannotate feature annotations shown in this document.]
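Description:
pcDNA3.1.D2-NP is a mammalian expression plasmid of about 6.9 kb, built on the pcDNA3.1 backbone, that encodes the human dopamine D2 receptor (DRD2) adapted for a NanoLuc luciferase complementation assay. It is maintained in E. coli through a high-copy ColE1/pUC-type origin and an ampicillin resistance gene (β-lactamase) under its own promoter. An f1 origin is also present, which can support single-stranded DNA production. For mammalian cells, an SV40 early promoter drives a neomycin phosphotransferase gene followed by an SV40 polyadenylation signal, allowing G418 selection of stable transfectants.

The insert of roughly 1.5 kb was cloned between BamHI and XbaI sites, both retained. The catalogue lists T7 as the promoter. However, the feature table shows the T7 promoter lying just downstream of the CMV immediate-early enhancer and promoter, so CMV would be the element driving transcription in mammalian cells, while T7 serves as a priming site or for in vitro transcription. A bovine growth hormone polyadenylation signal terminates the transcript. According to the record, the receptor carries a signal sequence and a Flag epitope at its N terminus, which typically aid membrane targeting and detection of the receptor. Its C terminus is fused to the "natural peptide" (NP) of NanoLuc, a small fragment of the split luciferase. These short additions are not annotated individually in the feature table, which marks only the DRD2 coding region.

When D2-NP is co-expressed with a partner protein carrying the complementary NanoLuc fragment, proximity of the two restores luciferase activity. The associated publication uses this readout to profile individual GPCR–G protein interactions in a dynamic, screening-compatible format.
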