Features (pLannotate 1.2.2; 20 found; start..end, strand, type, name):
     28..80      -  misc_feature   bom (fragment): basis of mobility region from pBR322
    235..614     +  enhancer       CMV enhancer: human cytomegalovirus immediate early enhancer
    615..818     +  promoter       CMV promoter: human cytomegalovirus (CMV) immediate early promoter
    814..847     +  LTR            5' LTR (truncated) (fragment): truncated 5' long terminal repeat (LTR) from HIV-1
    863..881     +  promoter       T7 promoter: promoter for bacteriophage T7 RNA polymerase
   1010..2335    +  CDS            DRD2: DRD2_HUMAN - Experimental evidence at protein level: Swiss-Prot protein existence level 1. Dopamine receptor whose activity is mediated by G proteins which inhibit adenylyl cyclase (PubMed:21645528). Positively regulates postnatal regression of retinal hyaloid vessels via suppression of VEGFR2/KDR activity, downstream of OPN5 (By similarity). From Homo sapiens (Human).
   2470..2694    +  polyA_signal   bGH poly(A) signal: bovine growth hormone polyadenylation signal
   2698..2719    +  promoter       SV40 promoter (fragment): SV40 enhancer and early promoter
   2740..3168    +  rep_origin     f1 ori (sequence partly withheld): f1 bacteriophage origin of replication; arrow indicates direction of (+) strand synthesis
   3182..3511    +  promoter       SV40 promoter: SV40 enhancer and early promoter
   3578..4369    +  CDS            neo: KKA2_KLEPN - Also known as kan, nptII. Experimental evidence at protein level: Swiss-Prot protein existence level 1. Resistance to kanamycin, neomycin, paromomycin, ribostamycin, butirosin and gentamicin B. From Klebsiella pneumoniae.
   4393..4551    +  CDS            ble (fragment): BLE_KLEPN - Experimental evidence at protein level: Swiss-Prot protein existence level 1. Binding protein with a strong affinity to the bleomycin family of antibiotics. Binds to CL990; an antimitotic-antibiotic compound. From Klebsiella pneumoniae.
   4546..4667    +  polyA_signal   SV40 poly(A) signal: SV40 polyadenylation signal
   4740..4756    -  protein_bind   lac operator: The lac repressor binds to the lac operator to inhibit transcription in E. coli. This inhibition can be relieved by adding lactose or isopropyl-β-D-thiogalactopyranoside (IPTG). lac repressor encoded by lacI
   4764..4794    -  promoter       lac promoter: promoter for the E. coli lac operon
   4809..4830    -  protein_bind   CAP binding site: CAP binding activates transcription in the presence of cAMP. E. coli catabolite activator protein
   4843..4935    -  CDS            lacI (fragment): lac repressor; lacI; The lac repressor binds to the lac operator to inhibit transcription in E. coli. This inhibition can be relieved by adding lactose or isopropyl-β-D-thiogalactopyranoside (IPTG).
   5118..5706    -  rep_origin     ori: high-copy-number ColE1/pMB1/pBR322/pUC origin of replication
   5877..6737    -  CDS            AmpR: β-lactamase; bla; confers resistance to ampicillin, carbenicillin, and related antibiotics
   6738..6842    -  promoter       AmpR promoter: bla
>Addgene plasmid #134366 | pcDNA3.1.D2-NP | addgene full sequence | sequence record 306391 | Addgene NGS Result
GACGGATCGGGAGATCTCCCGATCCCCTATGGTGCACTCTCAGTACAATCTGCTCTGATGCCGCATAGTT
AAGCCAGTATCTGCTCCCTGCTTGTGTGTTGGAGGTCGCTGAGTAGTGCGCGAGCAAAATTTAAGCTACA
ACAAGGCAAGGCTTGACCGACAATTGCATGAAGAATCTGCTTAGGGTTAGGCGTTTTGCGCTGCTTCGCG
ATGTACGGGCCAGATATACGCGTTGACATTGATTATTGACTAGTTATTAATAGTAATCAATTACGGGGTC
ATTAGTTCATAGCCCATATATGGAGTTCCGCGTTACATAACTTACGGTAAATGGCCCGCCTGGCTGACCG
CCCAACGACCCCCGCCCATTGACGTCAATAATGACGTATGTTCCCATAGTAACGCCAATAGGGACTTTCC
ATTGACGTCAATGGGTGGAGTATTTACGGTAAACTGCCCACTTGGCAGTACATCAAGTGTATCATATGCC
AAGTACGCCCCCTATTGACGTCAATGACGGTAAATGGCCCGCCTGGCATTATGCCCAGTACATGACCTTA
TGGGACTTTCCTACTTGGCAGTACATCTACGTATTAGTCATCGCTATTACCATGGTGATGCGGTTTTGGC
AGTACATCAATGGGCGTGGATAGCGGTTTGACTCACGGGGATTTCCAAGTCTCCACCCCATTGACGTCAA
TGGGAGTTTGTTTTGGCACCAAAATCAACGGGACTTTCCAAAATGTCGTAACAACTCCGCCCCATTGACG
CAAATGGGCGGTAGGCGTGTACGGTGGGAGGTCTATATAAGCAGAGCTCTCTGGCTAACTAGAGAACCCA
CTGCTTACTGGCTTATCGAAATTAATACGACTCACTATAGGGAGACCCAAGCTGGCTAGCGTTTAAACTT
AAGCTTGGTACCGAGCTCGGATCCACCATGAAGACGATCATCGCCCTGAGCTACATCTTCTGCCTGGTAT
TCGCCGATTATAAAGATGATGATGATAAAGATCCACTGAATCTGTCCTGGTATGATGATGATCTGGAGAG
GCAGAACTGGAGCCGGCCCTTCAACGGGTCAGACGGGAAGGCGGACAGACCCCACTACAACTACTATGCC
ACACTGCTCACCCTGCTCATCGCTGTCATCGTCTTCGGCAACGTGCTGGTGTGCATGGCTGTGTCCCGCG
AGAAGGCGCTGCAGACCACCACCAACTACCTGATCGTCAGCCTCGCAGTGGCCGACCTCCTCGTCGCCAC
ACTGGTCATGCCCTGGGTTGTCTACCTGGAGGTGGTAGGTGAGTGGAAATTCAGCAGGATTCACTGTGAC
ATCTTCGTCACTCTGGACGTCATGATGTGCACGGCGAGCATCCTGAACTTGTGTGCCATCAGCATCGACA
GGTACACAGCTGTGGCCATGCCCATGCTGTACAATACGCGCTACAGCTCCAAGCGCCGGGTCACCGTCAT
GATCTCCATCGTCTGGGTCCTGTCCTTCACCATCTCCTGCCCACTCCTCTTCGGACTCAATAACGCAGAC
CAGAACGAGTGCATCATTGCCAACCCGGCCTTCGTGGTCTACTCCTCCATCGTCTCCTTCTACGTGCCCT
TCATTGTCACCCTGCTGGTCTACATCAAGATCTACATTGTCCTCCGCAGACGCCGCAAGCGAGTCAACAC
CAAACGCAGCAGCCGAGCTTTCAGGGCCCACCTGAGGGCTCCACTAAAGGGCAACTGTACTCACCCCGAG
GACATGAAACTCTGCACCGTTATCATGAAGTCTAATGGGAGTTTCCCAGTGAACAGGCGGAGAGTGGAGG
CTGCCCGGCGAGCCCAGGAGCTGGAGATGGAGATGCTCTCCAGCACCAGCCCACCCGAGAGGACCCGGTA
CAGCCCCATCCCACCCAGCCACCACCAGCTGACTCTCCCCGACCCGTCCCACCATGGTCTCCACAGCACT
CCCGACAGCCCCGCCAAACCAGAGAAGAATGGGCATGCCAAAGACCACCCCAAGATTGCCAAGATCTTTG
AGATCCAGACCATGCCCAATGGCAAAACCCGGACCTCCCTCAAGACCATGAGCCGTAGGAAGCTCTCCCA
GCAGAAGGAGAAGAAAGCCACTCAGATGCTCGCCATTGTTCTCGGCGTGTTCATCATCTGCTGGCTGCCC
TTCTTCATCACACACATCCTGAACATACACTGTGACTGCAACATCCCGCCTGTCCTGTACAGCGCCTTCA
CGTGGCTGGGCTATGTCAACAGCGCCGTGAACCCCATCATCTACACCACCTTCAACATTGAGTTCCGCAA
GGCCTTCCTGAAGATCCTCCACTGCGGGAATTCTGGCTCGAGCGGTGGTGGCGGGAGCGGAGGTGGAGGG
TCGTCAGGTGGTGTGACCGGCTGGCGGCTGTGTGAGCGAATTCTGGCATAACTCTAGAGGGCCCGTTTAA
ACCCGCTGATCAGCCTCGACTGTGCCTTCTAGTTGCCAGCCATCTGTTGTTTGCCCCTCCCCCGTGCCTT
CCTTGACCCTGGAAGGTGCCACTCCCACTGTCCTTTCCTAATAAAATGAGGAAATTGCATCGCATTGTCT
GAGTAGGTGTCATTCTATTCTGGGGGGTGGGGTGGGGCAGGACAGCAAGGGGGAGGATTGGGAAGACAAT
AGCAGGCATGCTGGGGATGCGGTGGGCTCTATGGCTTCTGAGGCGGAAAGAACCAGCTGGGGCTCTAGGG
GGTATCCCC
[124 nt withheld, positions 2740-2863]
C
[91 nt withheld, positions 2865-2955]
A
[49 nt withheld, positions 2957-3005]
CCTTTGACGTTGGAGTCCACGTTCTTT
[37 nt withheld, positions 3033-3069]
ACCCTATCTCGGTCTATTCTTTTGATTTATAAGGGATTTTGCCGATTTCGGCCTATTGGTTAAAAAATGA
GCTGATTTAACAAAAATTTAACGCGAATTAATTCTGTGGAATGTGTGTCAGTTAGGGTGTGGAAAGTCCC
CAGGCTCCCCAGCAGGCAGAAGTATGCAAAGCATGCATCTCAATTAGTCAGCAACCAGGTGTGGAAAGTC
CCCAGGCTCCCCAGCAGGCAGAAGTATGCAAAGCATGCATCTCAATTAGTCAGCAACCATAGTCCCGCCC
CTAACTCCGCCCATCCCGCCCCTAACTCCGCCCAGTTCCGCCCATTCTCCGCCCCATGGCTGACTAATTT
TTTTTATTTATGCAGAGGCCGAGGCCGCCTCTGCCTCTGAGCTATTCCAGAAGTAGTGAGGAGGCTTTTT
TGGAGGCCTAGGCTTTTGCAAAAAGCTCCCGGGAGCTTGTATATCCATTTTCGGATCTGATCAAGAGACA
GGATGAGGATCGTTTCGCATGATTGAACAAGATGGATTGCACGCAGGTTCTCCGGCCGCTTGGGTGGAGA
GGCTATTCGGCTATGACTGGGCACAACAGACAATCGGCTGCTCTGATGCCGCCGTGTTCCGGCTGTCAGC
GCAGGGGCGCCCGGTTCTTTTTGTCAAGACCGACCTGTCCGGTGCCCTGAATGAACTGCAGGACGAGGCA
GCGCGGCTATCGTGGCTGGCCACGACGGGCGTTCCTTGCGCAGCTGTGCTCGACGTTGTCACTGAAGCGG
GAAGGGACTGGCTGCTATTGGGCGAAGTGCCGGGGCAGGATCTCCTGTCATCTCACCTTGCTCCTGCCGA
GAAAGTATCCATCATGGCTGATGCAATGCGGCGGCTGCATACGCTTGATCCGGCTACCTGCCCATTCGAC
CACCAAGCGAAACATCGCATCGAGCGAGCACGTACTCGGATGGAAGCCGGTCTTGTCGATCAGGATGATC
TGGACGAAGAGCATCAGGGGCTCGCGCCAGCCGAACTGTTCGCCAGGCTCAAGGCGCGCATGCCCGACGG
CGAGGATCTCGTCGTGACCCATGGCGATGCCTGCTTGCCGAATATCATGGTGGAAAATGGCCGCTTTTCT
GGATTCATCGACTGTGGCCGGCTGGGTGTGGCGGACCGCTATCAGGACATAGCGTTGGCTACCCGTGATA
TTGCTGAAGAGCTTGGCGGCGAATGGGCTGACCGCTTCCTCGTGCTTTACGGTATCGCCGCTCCCGATTC
GCAGCGCATCGCCTTCTATCGCCTTCTTGACGAGTTCTTCTGAGCGGGACTCTGGGGTTCGAAATGACCG
ACCAAGCGACGCCCAACCTGCCATCACGAGATTTCGATTCCACCGCCGCCTTCTATGAAAGGTTGGGCTT
CGGAATCGTTTTCCGGGACGCCGGCTGGATGATCCTCCAGCGCGGGGATCTCATGCTGGAGTTCTTCGCC
CACCCCAACTTGTTTATTGCAGCTTATAATGGTTACAAATAAAGCAATAGCATCACAAATTTCACAAATA
AAGCATTTTTTTCACTGCATTCTAGTTGTGGTTTGTCCAAACTCATCAATGTATCTTATCATGTCTGTAT
ACCGTCGACCTCTAGCTAGAGCTTGGCGTAATCATGGTCATAGCTGTTTCCTGTGTGAAATTGTTATCCG
CTCACAATTCCACACAACATACGAGCCGGAAGCATAAAGTGTAAAGCCTGGGGTGCCTAATGAGTGAGCT
AACTCACATTAATTGCGTTGCGCTCACTGCCCGCTTTCCAGTCGGGAAACCTGTCGTGCCAGCTGCATTA
ATGAATCGGCCAACGCGCGGGGAGAGGCGGTTTGCGTATTGGGCGCTCTTCCGCTTCCTCGCTCACTGAC
TCGCTGCGCTCGGTCGTTCGGCTGCGGCGAGCGGTATCAGCTCACTCAAAGGCGGTAATACGGTTATCCA
CAGAATCAGGGGATAACGCAGGAAAGAACATGTGAGCAAAAGGCCAGCAAAAGGCCAGGAACCGTAAAAA
GGCCGCGTTGCTGGCGTTTTTCCATAGGCTCCGCCCCCCTGACGAGCATCACAAAAATCGACGCTCAAGT
CAGAGGTGGCGAAACCCGACAGGACTATAAAGATACCAGGCGTTTCCCCCTGGAAGCTCCCTCGTGCGCT
CTCCTGTTCCGACCCTGCCGCTTACCGGATACCTGTCCGCCTTTCTCCCTTCGGGAAGCGTGGCGCTTTC
TCATAGCTCACGCTGTAGGTATCTCAGTTCGGTGTAGGTCGTTCGCTCCAAGCTGGGCTGTGTGCACGAA
CCCCCCGTTCAGCCCGACCGCTGCGCCTTATCCGGTAACTATCGTCTTGAGTCCAACCCGGTAAGACACG
ACTTATCGCCACTGGCAGCAGCCACTGGTAACAGGATTAGCAGAGCGAGGTATGTAGGCGGTGCTACAGA
GTTCTTGAAGTGGTGGCCTAACTACGGCTACACTAGAAGAACAGTATTTGGTATCTGCGCTCTGCTGAAG
CCAGTTACCTTCGGAAAAAGAGTTGGTAGCTCTTGATCCGGCAAACAAACCACCGCTGGTAGCGGTGGTT
TTTTTGTTTGCAAGCAGCAGATTACGCGCAGAAAAAAAGGATCTCAAGAAGATCCTTTGATCTTTTCTAC
GGGGTCTGACGCTCAGTGGAACGAAAACTCACGTTAAGGGATTTTGGTCATGAGATTATCAAAAAGGATC
TTCACCTAGATCCTTTTAAATTAAAAATGAAGTTTTAAATCAATCTAAAGTATATATGAGTAAACTTGGT
CTGACAGTTACCAATGCTTAATCAGTGAGGCACCTATCTCAGCGATCTGTCTATTTCGTTCATCCATAGT
TGCCTGACTCCCCGTCGTGTAGATAACTACGATACGGGAGGGCTTACCATCTGGCCCCAGTGCTGCAATG
ATACCGCGAGACCCACGCTCACCGGCTCCAGATTTATCAGCAATAAACCAGCCAGCCGGAAGGGCCGAGC
GCAGAAGTGGTCCTGCAACTTTATCCGCCTCCATCCAGTCTATTAATTGTTGCCGGGAAGCTAGAGTAAG
TAGTTCGCCAGTTAATAGTTTGCGCAACGTTGTTGCCATTGCTACAGGCATCGTGGTGTCACGCTCGTCG
TTTGGTATGGCTTCATTCAGCTCCGGTTCCCAACGATCAAGGCGAGTTACATGATCCCCCATGTTGTGCA
AAAAAGCGGTTAGCTCCTTCGGTCCTCCGATCGTTGTCAGAAGTAAGTTGGCCGCAGTGTTATCACTCAT
GGTTATGGCAGCACTGCATAATTCTCTTACTGTCATGCCATCCGTAAGATGCTTTTCTGTGACTGGTGAG
TACTCAACCAAGTCATTCTGAGAATAGTGTATGCGGCGACCGAGTTGCTCTTGCCCGGCGTCAATACGGG
ATAATACCGCGCCACATAGCAGAACTTTAAAAGTGCTCATCATTGGAAAACGTTCTTCGGGGCGAAAACT
CTCAAGGATCTTACCGCTGTTGAGATCCAGTTCGATGTAACCCACTCGTGCACCCAACTGATCTTCAGCA
TCTTTTACTTTCACCAGCGTTTCTGGGTGAGCAAAAACAGGAAGGCAAAATGCCGCAAAAAAGGGAATAA
GGGCGACACGGAAATGTTGAATACTCATACTCTTCCTTTTTCAATATTATTGAAGCATTTATCAGGGTTA
TTGTCTCATGAGCGGATACATATTTGAATGTATTTAGAAAAATAAACAAATAGGGGTTCCGCGCACATTT
CCCCGAAAAGTGCCACCTGACGTC
